>Addgene plasmid #208078 | p11d-aRPA (MSW#712) | addgene full sequence | sequence record 413701 | Addgene NGS Result
GGCGGTGCACAATCTTCTCGCGCAACGCGTCAGTGGGCTGATCATTAACTATCCGCTGGATGACCAGGAT
GCCATTGCTGTGGAAGCTGCCTGCACTAATGTTCCGGCGTTATTTCTTGATGTCTCTGACCAGACACCCA
TCAACAGTATTATTTTCTCCCATGAAGACGGTACGCGACTGGGCGTGGAGCATCTGGTCGCATTGGGTCA
CCAGCAAATCGCGCTGTTAGCGGGCCCATTAAGTTCTGTCTCGGCGCGTCTGCGTCTGGCTGGCTGGCAT
AAATATCTCACTCGCAATCAAATTCAGCCGATAGCGGAACGGGAAGGCGACTGGAGTGCCATGTCCGGTT
TTCAACAAACCATGCAAATGCTGAATGAGGGCATCGTTCCCACTGCGATGCTGGTTGCCAACGATCAGAT
GGCGCTGGGCGCAATGCGCGCCATTACCGAGTCCGGGCTGCGCGTTGGTGCGGATATCTCGGTAGTGGGA
TACGACGATACCGAAGACAGCTCATGTTATATCCCGCCGTTAACCACCATCAAACAGGATTTTCGCCTGC
TGGGGCAAACCAGCGTGGACCGCTTGCTGCAACTCTCTCAGGGCCAGGCGGTGAAGGGCAATCAGCTGTT
GCCCGTCTCACTGGTGAAAAGAAAAACCACCCTGGCGCCCAATACGCAAACCGCCTCTCCCCGCGCGTTG
GCCGATTCATTAATGCAGCTGGCACGACAGTTTCCCGACTGGAAAGCGGGCAGTGAGCGCAACGCAATTA
ATGTAAGTTAGCTCACTCATTAGGCACCGGGATCTCGACCGATGCCCTTGAGAGCCTTCAACCCAGTCAG
CTCCTTCCGGTGGGCGCGGGGCATGACTATCGTCGCCGCACTTATGACTGTCTTCTTTATCATGCAACTC
GTAGGACAGGTGCCGGCAGCGCTCTGGGTCATTTTCGGCGAGGACCGCTTTCGCTGGAGCGCGACGATGA
TCGGCCTGTCGCTTGCGGTATTCGGAATCTTGCACGCCCTCGCTCAAGCCTTCGTCACTGGTCCCGCCAC
CAAACGTTTCGGCGAGAAGCAGGCCATTATCGCCGGCATGGCGGCCGACGCGCTGGGCTACGTCTTGCTG
GCGTTCGCGACGCGAGGCTGGATGGCCTTCCCCATTATGATTCTTCTCGCTTCCGGCGGCATCGGGATGC
CCGCGTTGCAGGCCATGCTGTCCAGGCAGGTAGATGACGACCATCAGGGACAGCTTCAAGGATCGCTCGC
GGCTCTTACCAGCCTAACTTCGATCATTGGACCGCTGATCGTCACGGCGATTTATGCCGCCTCGGCGAGC
ACATGGAACGGGTTGGCATGGATTGTAGGCGCCGCCCTATACCTTGTCTGCCTCCCCGCGTTGCGTCGCG
GTGCATGGAGCCGGGCCACCTCGACCTGAATGGAAGCCGGCGGCACCTCGCTAACGGATTCACCACTCCA
AGAATTGGAGCCAATCAATTCTTGCGGAGAACTGTGAATGCGCAAACCAACCCTTGGCAGAACATATCCA
TCGCGTCCGCCATCTCCAGCAGCCGCACGCGGCGCATCTCGGGCAGCGTTGGGTCCTGGCCACGGGTGCG
CATGATCGTGCTCCTGTCGTTGAGGACCCGGCTAGGCTGGCGGGGTTGCCTTACTGGTTAGCAGAATGAA
TCACCGATACGCGAGCGAACGTGAAGCGACTGCTGCTGCAAAACGTCTGCGACCTGAGCAACAACATGAA
TGGTCTTCGGTTTCCGTGTTTCGTAAAGTCTGGAAACGCGGAAGTCAGCGCCCTGCACCATTATGTTCCG
GATCTGCATCGCAGGATGCTGCTGGCTACCCTGTGGAACACCTACATCTGTATTAACGAAGCGCTGGCAT
TGACCCTGAGTGATTTTTCTCTGGTCCCGCCGCATCCATACCGCCAGTTGTTTACCCTCACAACGTTCCA
GTAACCGGGCATGTTCATCATCAGTAACCCGTATCGTGAGCATCCTCTCTCGTTTCATCGGTATCATTAC
CCCCATGAACAGAAATCCCCCTTACACGGAGGCATCAGTGACCAAACAGGAAAAAACCGCCCTTAACATG
GCCCGCTTTATCAGAAGCCAGACATTAACGCTTCTGGAGAAACTCAACGAGCTGGACGCGGATGAACAGG
CAGACATCTGTGAATCGCTTCACGACCACGCTGATGAGCTTTACCGCAGCTGCCTCGCGCGTTTCGGTGA
TGACGGTGAAAACCTCTGACACATGCAGCTCCCGGAGACGGTCACAGCTTGTCTGTAAGCGGATGCCGGG
AGCAGACAAGCCCGTCAGGGCGCGTCAGCGGGTGTTGGCGGGTGTCGGGGCGCAGCCATGACCCAGTCAC
GTAGCGATAGCGGAGTGTATACTGGCTTAACTATGCGGCATCAGAGCAGATTGTACTGAGAGTGCACCAT
TGCGGTGTGAAATACCGCACAGATGCGTAAGGAGAAAATACCGCATCAGGCGCTCTTCCGCTTCCTCGCT
CACTGACTCGCTGCGCTCGGTCGTTCGGCTGCGGCGAGCGGTATCAGCTCACTCAAAGGCGGTAATACGG
TTATCCACAGAATCAGGGGATAACGCAGGAAAGAACATGTGAGCAAAAGGCCAGCAAAAGGCCAGGAACC
GTAAAAAGGCCGCGTTGCTGGCGTTTTTCCATAGGCTCCGCCCCCCTGACGAGCATCACAAAAATCGACG
CTCAAGTCAGAGGTGGCGAAACCCGACAGGACTATAAAGATACCAGGCGTTTCCCCCTGGAAGCTCCCTC
GTGCGCTCTCCTGTTCCGACCCTGCCGCTTACCGGATACCTGTCCGCCTTTCTCCCTTCGGGAAGCGTGG
CGCTTTCTCATAGCTCACGCTGTAGGTATCTCAGTTCGGTGTAGGTCGTTCGCTCCAAGCTGGGCTGTGT
GCACGAACCCCCCGTTCAGCCCGACCGCTGCGCCTTATCCGGTAACTATCGTCTTGAGTCCAACCCGGTA
AGACACGACTTATCGCCACTGGCAGCAGCCACTGGTAACAGGATTAGCAGAGCGAGGTATGTAGGCGGTG
CTACAGAGTTCTTGAAGTGGTGGCCTAACTACGGCTACACTAGAAGGACAGTATTTGGTATCTGCGCTCT
GCTGAAGCCAGTTACCTTCGGAAAAAGAGTTGGTAGCTCTTGATCCGGCAAACAAACCACCGCTGGTAGC
GGTGGTTTTTTTGTTTGCAAGCAGCAGATTACGCGCAGAAAAAAAGGATCTCAAGAAGATCCTTTGATCT
TTTCTACGGGGTCTGACGCTCAGTGGAACGAAAACTCACGTTAAGGGATTTTGGTCATGAGATTATCAAA
AAGGATCTTCACCTAGATCCTTTTAAATTAAAAATGAAGTTTTAAATCAATCTAAAGTATATATGAGTAA
ACTTGGTCTGACAGTTACCAATGCTTAATCAGTGAGGCACCTATCTCAGCGATCTGTCTATTTCGTTCAT
CCATAGTTGCCTGACTCCCCGTCGTGTAGATAACTACGATACGGGAGGGCTTACCATCTGGCCCCAGTGC
TGCAATGATACCGCGAGACCCACGCTCACCGGCTCCAGATTTATCAGCAATAAACCAGCCAGCCGGAAGG
GCCGAGCGCAGAAGTGGTCCTGCAACTTTATCCGCCTCCATCCAGTCTATTAATTGTTGCCGGGAAGCTA
GAGTAAGTAGTTCGCCAGTTAATAGTTTGCGCAACGTTGTTGCCATTGCTGCAGGCATCGTGGTGTCACG
CTCGTCGTTTGGTATGGCTTCATTCAGCTCCGGTTCCCAACGATCAAGGCGAGTTACATGATCCCCCATG
TTGTGCAAAAAAGCGGTTAGCTCCTTCGGTCCTCCGATCGTTGTCAGAAGTAAGTTGGCCGCAGTGTTAT
CACTCATGGTTATGGCAGCACTGCATAATTCTCTTACTGTCATGCCATCCGTAAGATGCTTTTCTGTGAC
TGGTGAGTACTCAACCAAGTCATTCTGAGAATAGTGTATGCGGCGACCGAGTTGCTCTTGCCCGGCGTCA
ACACGGGATAATACCGCGCCACATAGCAGAACTTTAAAAGTGCTCATCATTGGAAAACGTTCTTCGGGGC
GAAAACTCTCAAGGATCTTACCGCTGTTGAGATCCAGTTCGATGTAACCCACTCGTGCACCCAACTGATC
TTCAGCATCTTTTACTTTCACCAGCGTTTCTGGGTGAGCAAAAACAGGAAGGCAAAATGCCGCAAAAAAG
GGAATAAGGGCGACACGGAAATGTTGAATACTCATACTCTTCCTTTTTCAATATTATTGAAGCATTTATC
AGGGTTATTGTCTCATGAGCGGATACATATTTGAATGTATTTAGAAAAATAAACAAATAGGGGTTCCGCG
CACATTTCCCCGAAAAGTGCCACCTGACGTCAAAAAACCCCTCAAGACCCGTTTAGAGGCCCCAAGGGGT
TATGCTATTATCAATCAGCAGACTTAAAATGCTCCCGATCCACAGTGGGATAGATGTGGCCCTCAACGGT
CAGATAATCAATCGCTTCCTTGATGGCCTTGACGCTAAGGTCGCAGAGCTGAGCCCGGAGCTCATGGATG
CTCTTCCCTTCCTGATGAGGACACTCATGAATCAAACGCAGCACTTCGTCCTGGATGAAATTGCGGTGAC
TCTCATCGTTATCCCCAGCATCATTCACTTCTGATGGAGACACAGGCACACTTTCTACAGTGGTATCACG
ACGGGCTTTATCCAGCATCATGTGTGCATTGACCGTTTCCAGAATATGCACGGTGAACTCGTTCATGTCC
TCTAGGACATGAATTTTCAATACCTCAAGGCTCTTTGTTCCCGTGGGACATTTGAGGATACCAAACACTT
TGACATATACTCCGACTGACAATGGAGTCACCTGCTTGACTTTCTCTCTACCAAACCACTGTCGGGCCTC
GATTGGTTTCGCGGTCATATCATCAATTTTGTAACAAATGTGATTTGAAGCCTTCTCTGCCCCTCTGATT
ACCCCCACGATGGAGACCTGGGAAACTATAATTCCCCTAACCTTGAACACAGGGTCAAACACAGTAGAGC
TGAGTAGCTGGTTCACGTTACACGGTACAACGTCCTGAATTCGGACCTTAGGTCTTTGGGTCTTAATAGC
AGGAGTTGCATCTCTCTCACACAGTTGGTCACTGCCTCCACTCGCTCCATCAGCAGCAGAAATGCTGCCA
TAGCTCCCAAACCCACTCTTACTCATATGTATATCTCCTTCTTAAAGTTAAACAAAATTATTTCTAGGAT
CCATCAAGATCA
[363 nt withheld, positions 5333-5695]
GGTATATCTCCTTCTTAAAGTTAAACAAAATTATTTCTAGGATCCCCCGGGCTGCAGGAATTCTAGGAAG
ACACACTTACTAAAATCCCCAGGTGCTCATGACCGCTTCTCAGCTCGCCCCGCTGAGAAGAACCCAAGTT
GTGAGCGGGGATGGGGGGGGGTGGTCACCACTGGAGAAGCAAAAACCTAGTTACATAATTTACTTCATGG
TCTGCAGTTAGGGTCAGTGACTTACGACATAATTCCTGCTTGATGATAATGAAATTGACAGAAGCCTGAA
GGCAGAGGGAGTGACTGGTCTTGCGCTAGCCACTGGCTGACTCCGTAGGCCTGACACAGTCTACACCACA
ACCACCTGAGCGTATTTTCCTTTGCCTACCGATGGGTTCTGAGATGCGCACGAGGGAGGAAATTGCTTAG
TCCACCATCAAGAGCCTCTGCACTGTGTAGCTAACATGGGATCGTCACACGGAGGTGGGAGGAAATCGAT
TCCATTCTGCCTATTTGCAAACTTCTGCCCGATTGGCACTGCTCCTCTCA
[1848 nt withheld, positions 6236-8083]
GGTATATCTCCTTCTTAAAGTTAAACAAAATTATTTCTAGAGGGGAATTGTTATCCGCTCACAATTCCCC
TATAGTGAGTCGTATTAATTTCGCGGGATCGAGATCTCGATCCTCTACGCCGGACGCATCGTGGCCGGCA
TCACCGGCGCCACAGGTGCGGTTGCTGGCGCCTATATCGCCGACATCACCGATGGGGAAGATCGGGCTCG
CCACTTCGGGCTCATGAGCGCTTGTTTCGGCGTGGGTATGGTGGCAGGCCCCGTGGCCGGGGGACTGTTG
GGCGCCATCTCCTTGCATGCACCATTCCTTGCGGCGGCGGTGCTCAACGGCCTCAACCTACTACTGGGCT
GCTTCCTAATGCAGGAGTCGCATAAGGGAGAGCGTCGAGATCCCGGACACCATCGAATGGCGCAAAACCT
TTCGCGGTATGGCATGATAGCGCCCGGAAGAGAGTCAATTCAGGGTGGTGAATGTGAAACCAGTAACGTT
ATACGATGTCGCAGAGTATGCCGGTGTCTCTTATCAGACCGTTTCCCGCGTGGTGAACCAGGCCAGCCAC
GTTTCTGCGAAAACGCGGGAAAAAGTGGAAGCGGCGATGGCGGAGCTGAATTACATTCCCAACCGCGTGG
CACAACAACTGGCGGGCAAACAGTCGTTGCTGATTGGCGTTGCCACCTCCAGTCTGGCCCTGCACGCGCC
GTCGCAAATTGTCGCGGCGATTAAATCTCGCGCCGATCAACTGGGTGCCAGCGTGGTGGTGTCGATGGTA
GAACGAAGCGGCGTCGAAGCCTGTAAAGC
Features (pLannotate 1.2.2; 21 found; start..end, strand, type, name):
    769..790     +  protein_bind   CAP binding site: CAP binding activates transcription in the presence of cAMP. E. coli catabolite activator protein
    805..1429    +  CDS            TcR (fragment): tetracycline efflux protein; tet; confers resistance to tetracycline
   1671..2051    -  CDS            YPB1_ECOLX: Protein predicted: Swiss-Prot protein existence level 4. From Escherichia coli.
   2068..2259    +  CDS            rop: Rop protein, which maintains plasmids at low copy number; rop
   2361..2500    +  misc_feature   bom: basis of mobility region from pBR322
   2686..3274    -  rep_origin     ori: high-copy-number ColE1/pMB1/pBR322/pUC origin of replication
   3445..4305    -  CDS            AmpR: β-lactamase; bla; confers resistance to ampicillin, carbenicillin, and related antibiotics
   4306..4410    -  promoter       AmpR promoter: bla
   4441..4487    -  terminator     T7 terminator: transcription terminator for bacteriophage T7 RNA polymerase
   4494..5276    -  CDS            RPA4: RFA4_HUMAN - Experimental evidence at protein level: Swiss-Prot protein existence level 1. As part of the alternative replication protein A complex, aRPA, binds single-stranded DNA and probably plays a role in DNA repair. Compared to the RPA2-containing, canonical RPA complex, may not support chromosomal DNA replication and cell cycle progression through S-phase. The aRPA may not promote efficient priming by DNA polymerase alpha but could support DNA polymerase delta synthesis in the presence of PCNA and replication factor C (RFC), the dual incision/excision reaction of nucleotide excision rep
   5284..5306    -  RBS            RBS: efficient ribosome binding site from bacteriophage T7 gene 10 (Olins and Rangwala, 1989)
   5333..5695    -  CDS            RPA3 (sequence withheld): RFA3_HUMAN - Also known as REPA3, RPA14. Experimental evidence at protein level: Swiss-Prot protein existence level 1. As part of the heterotrimeric replication protein A complex (RPA/RP-A), binds and stabilizes single-stranded DNA intermediates that form during DNA replication or upon DNA stress. It prevents their reannealing and in parallel, recruits and activates different proteins and complexes involved in DNA metabolism. Thereby, it plays an essential role both in DNA replication and the cellular response to DNA damage (PubMed:9430682). In the cellular response to DNA damage, the RPA comp
   5702..5724    -  RBS            RBS: efficient ribosome binding site from bacteriophage T7 gene 10 (Olins and Rangwala, 1989)
   5735..5758    +  misc_feature   MCS (fragment): pBluescript multiple cloning site
   6236..8083    -  CDS            RPA1 (sequence withheld): RFA1_HUMAN - Also known as REPA1, RPA70. Experimental evidence at protein level: Swiss-Prot protein existence level 1. As part of the heterotrimeric replication protein A complex (RPA/RP-A), binds and stabilizes single-stranded DNA intermediates, that form during DNA replication or upon DNA stress. It prevents their reannealing and in parallel, recruits and activates different proteins and complexes involved in DNA metabolism (PubMed:27723720, PubMed:27723717). Thereby, it plays an essential role both in DNA replication and the cellular response to DNA damage (PubMed:9430682). In the cellular
   8090..8112    -  RBS            RBS: efficient ribosome binding site from bacteriophage T7 gene 10 (Olins and Rangwala, 1989)
   8127..8151    -  protein_bind   lac operator: The lac repressor binds to the lac operator to inhibit transcription in E. coli. This inhibition can be relieved by adding lactose or isopropyl-β-D-thiogalactopyranoside (IPTG). lac repressor encoded by lacI
   8152..8170    -  promoter       T7 promoter: promoter for bacteriophage T7 RNA polymerase
   8192..8471    +  CDS            TcR (fragment): tetracycline efflux protein; tet; confers resistance to tetracycline
   8479..8556    +  promoter       lacI promoter: lacI
   8557..756     +  CDS            lacI (across the origin): lac repressor; lacI; The lac repressor binds to the lac operator to inhibit transcription in E. coli. This inhibition can be relieved by adding lactose or isopropyl-β-D-thiogalactopyranoside (IPTG).
