[The description below was written by a language model from this plasmid's Addgene catalogue record and pLannotate feature annotations shown in this document.]
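Description:
p11d-aRPA (MSW#712) is a bacterial expression plasmid built on the pET11d backbone for co-producing the three subunits of human alternative Replication Protein A (aRPA) in E. coli. The 8,882 nt plasmid replicates from a ColE1/pBR322-type origin and retains the rop gene and the bom mobility region of pBR322, along with two non-functional fragments of the tetracycline resistance gene left over from the parental vector. The catalogue entry lists it as high copy, although rop is normally associated with reduced copy number. Selection is by ampicillin through the β-lactamase gene and its own promoter.

The payload is a single polycistronic operon. One T7 promoter, immediately followed by a lac operator, drives transcription through RPA1 (RPA70), then RPA3 (RPA14), then RPA4, ending at a T7 terminator. Each open reading frame is preceded by its own T7 gene 10 ribosome binding site, so all three proteins are translated independently from the same message. A short pBluescript polylinker remnant lies between RPA1 and RPA3, presumably a trace of the subcloning history; the cloning sites themselves are not recorded. The plasmid also carries lacI with its native promoter, supplying repressor that holds the T7lac promoter off until IPTG is added in a host providing T7 RNA polymerase. No affinity tags are annotated.

In aRPA, RPA4 replaces the canonical RPA2 subunit, giving a single-stranded DNA-binding heterotrimer that, per the annotation, may not support chromosomal replication but could function in repair. The construct is used to make recombinant complex for biochemical comparison with canonical RPA.
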