Addgene plasmid #208078: p11d-aRPA (MSW#712)
Purpose: Expression of Alternative human Replication Protein A (RPA1,4,3) in E. coli
Depositing lab: Marc Wold. Depositing organization: University of Iowa. Publication: An alternative form of replication protein a prevents viral replication in vitro. Mason AC, Haring SJ, Pryor JM, Staloch CA, Gan TF, Wold MS. J Biol Chem. 2009 Feb 20;284(8):5324-31. doi: 10.1074/jbc.M808963200. Epub 2008 Dec 29. PubMed 19116208.
Backbone
  Vector backbone: pET11d
  Backbone manufacturer: MilliporeSigma
  Vector type: Bacterial Expression
Growth in bacteria
  Bacterial resistance: Ampicillin, 100 μg/mL
  Growth temperature: 37°C
  Growth strain: DH5alpha
  Copy number: High Copy
Gene/Insert
  Gene/Insert name: RPA1, RPA4, RPA3 (alt name: RPA70, RPA4, RPA14)
  Species: H. sapiens (human)
  Entrez Gene: RPA1 (a.k.a. HSSB, MST075, PFBMFT6, REPA1, RF-A, RP-A, RPA70); RPA3 (a.k.a. REPA3, RP-A p14); RPA4 (a.k.a. HSU24186)
  Cloning method: Restriction Enzyme; 5′ cloning site Unknown (unknown if destroyed)
Terms and licenses: Academic/Nonprofit Terms; Industry Terms: Not Available to Industry
Depositor comments: Contains a single T7 RNA polymerase promoter followed by RPA70, RPA14 and RPA4. (Each gene has Shine-Delgarno ribosome binding site.) Induction with IPTGexpresses all three subunits to produce the Alternative RPA complex (Alt-RPA).
How to cite: p11d-aRPA (MSW#712) was a gift from Marc Wold (Addgene plasmid # 208078 ; http://n2t.net/addgene:208078 ; RRID:Addgene_208078)
